Addgene plasmid #203572: pLX304-BCL-XL-F97W
Purpose: Expresses V5-tagged BCL-XL with partial drug resistance to A-1331852 in mammalian cells.
Depositing lab: Abhishek Chakraborty. Depositing organization: Cleveland Clinic Foundation. Publication: A Mesenchymal Tumor Cell State Confers Increased Dependency on the BCL-XL Antiapoptotic Protein in Kidney Cancer. Grubb T, Maganti S, Krill-Burger JM, Fraser C, Stransky L, Radivoyevitch T, Sarosiek KA, Vazquez F, Kaelin WG, Chakraborty AA. Clin Cancer Res. 2022 Nov 1;28(21):4689-4701. doi: 10.1158/1078-0432.CCR-22-0669. PubMed 35776130.
Backbone
  Vector backbone: pLX304
  Backbone size w/o insert (bp): 9377
  Total vector size (bp): 8428
  Vector type: Mammalian Expression, Lentiviral
  Selectable markers: Blasticidin
Growth in bacteria
  Bacterial resistance: Ampicillin, 100 μg/mL
  Growth temperature: 30°C
  Growth strain: NEB Stable
  Copy number: High Copy
Gene/Insert
  Gene/Insert name: BCL2L1 (alt name: BCL2 like 1)
  Species: H. sapiens (human)
  Insert size (bp): 774
  Mutation: Changed Phenylalanine 97 to Tryptophan for partial drug resistance to A-1331852
  GenBank ID: 598
  Entrez Gene: BCL2L1 (a.k.a. BCL-XL/S, BCL2L, BCLX, Bcl-X, PPP1R52)
  Promoter: CMV
  Tag / fusion protein: V5-tagged (C terminal on backbone)
  Cloning method: Gateway Cloning
  Sequencing primers: 5′ CMV-F; 3′ WPRE-R
Terms and licenses: Academic/Nonprofit Terms; Industry Terms: Not Available to Industry
Depositor comments: BCL-XL was sub-cloned, using gateway cloning, from a BCL-XL-GFP fusion construct obtained from Dr. Ruth Keri's laboratory (CCF). Mutations to generate a F97W change were introduced using Site-directed mutagenesis.
How to cite: pLX304-BCL-XL-F97W was a gift from Abhishek Chakraborty (Addgene plasmid # 203572 ; http://n2t.net/addgene:203572 ; RRID:Addgene_203572)
