[The description below was written by a language model from this plasmid's Addgene catalogue record and pLannotate feature annotations shown in this document.]
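Description:
pLX304-BCL-XL-F97W is a lentiviral mammalian expression plasmid built on the pLX304 Gateway destination backbone, carrying the human BCL2L1 (BCL-XL) coding sequence with a phenylalanine-97-to-tryptophan substitution. It is maintained in E. coli through a high-copy ColE1/pUC-type origin with ampicillin selection (AmpR), and also carries an f1 origin and an SV40 origin. The total size is 8,428 bp; this is smaller than the listed empty backbone because Gateway recombination replaces the destination cassette with the shorter insert.

The viral portion has a third-generation, self-inactivating layout: an RSV promoter drives a truncated HIV-1 5' LTR, followed by the Ψ packaging signal, a gag fragment, the Rev response element and a cPPT/CTS, and the genome ends in a ΔU3 3' LTR with a downstream SV40 polyadenylation signal. Within the provirus there are two expression units. A human PGK promoter drives blasticidin S deaminase, allowing blasticidin selection of transduced cells. The CMV enhancer/promoter drives BCL-XL, which is flanked by attB1 and attB2 sites left from Gateway cloning and reads through into a backbone-encoded C-terminal V5 epitope tag for detection. A WPRE downstream of the tag enhances transcript expression.

According to the record, the BCL-XL sequence was subcloned from a BCL-XL-GFP fusion construct and the F97W change was introduced by site-directed mutagenesis. The mutation confers partial resistance to the BCL-XL inhibitor A-1331852. The construct therefore suits stable expression of a drug-resistant antiapoptotic protein, for example to test whether the inhibitor's effects are on-target, as in the associated work on BCL-XL dependency in kidney cancer cells.
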