Features (pLannotate 1.2.2; 31 found; start..end, strand, type, name):
     66..369     +  enhancer       CMV enhancer: human cytomegalovirus immediate early enhancer
    370..573     +  promoter       CMV promoter: human cytomegalovirus (CMV) immediate early promoter
    596..620     +  protein_bind   attB1: mutant version of attB; recombination site for the Gateway® BP reaction BP Clonase™
    624..1322    +  CDS            BCL2L1: B2CL1_HUMAN - Also known as BCL2L, BCLX. Experimental evidence at protein level: Swiss-Prot protein existence level 1. Isoform Bcl-X(S) promotes apoptosis. From Homo sapiens (Human).
   1327..1351    -  protein_bind   attB2: mutant version of attB; recombination site for the Gateway® BP reaction BP Clonase™
   1353..1394    +  CDS            V5 tag: epitope tag from simian virus 5
   1436..2024    +  misc_feature   WPRE: woodchuck hepatitis virus posttranscriptional regulatory element
   2075..2094    +  misc_feature   cPPT/CTS (fragment): central polypurine tract and central termination sequence of HIV-1
   2096..2329    +  LTR            3' LTR (ΔU3): self-inactivating 3' long terminal repeat (LTR) from HIV-1
   2407..2528    +  polyA_signal   SV40 poly(A) signal: SV40 polyadenylation signal
   2568..2703    +  rep_origin     SV40 ori: SV40 origin of replication
   2724..2742    -  promoter       T7 promoter: promoter for bacteriophage T7 RNA polymerase
   2750..2905    +  CDS            lacZα (fragment): LacZα fragment of β-galactosidase; lacZ fragment
   2910..3338    +  rep_origin     f1 ori (sequence partly withheld): f1 bacteriophage origin of replication; arrow indicates direction of (+) strand synthesis
   3391..3495    +  promoter       AmpR promoter: bla
   3496..4356    +  CDS            AmpR: β-lactamase; bla; confers resistance to ampicillin, carbenicillin, and related antibiotics
   4527..5115    +  rep_origin     ori: high-copy-number ColE1/pMB1/pBR322/pUC origin of replication
   5298..5390    +  CDS            lacI (fragment): lac repressor; lacI; The lac repressor binds to the lac operator to inhibit transcription in E. coli. This inhibition can be relieved by adding lactose or isopropyl-β-D-thiogalactopyranoside (IPTG).
   5403..5424    +  protein_bind   CAP binding site: CAP binding activates transcription in the presence of cAMP. E. coli catabolite activator protein
   5439..5469    +  promoter       lac promoter: promoter for the E. coli lac operon
   5477..5493    +  protein_bind   lac operator: The lac repressor binds to the lac operator to inhibit transcription in E. coli. This inhibition can be relieved by adding lactose or isopropyl-β-D-thiogalactopyranoside (IPTG). lac repressor encoded by lacI
   5538..5556    +  promoter       T3 promoter: promoter for bacteriophage T3 RNA polymerase
   5584..5810    +  promoter       RSV promoter: Rous sarcoma virus enhancer/promoter
   5811..5991    +  LTR            5' LTR (truncated): truncated 5' long terminal repeat (LTR) from HIV-1
   6038..6163    +  misc_feature   HIV-1 Ψ: packaging signal of human immunodeficiency virus type 1
   6147..6510    +  CDS            HIV-1 gag (fragment): gag protein from human immunodeficiency virus 1; gag
   6656..6889    +  misc_feature   RRE: The Rev response element (RRE) of HIV-1 allows for Rev-dependent mRNA export from the nucleus to the cytoplasm.
   7266..7292    +  CDS            Rev (fragment): human immunodeficiency virus 1 (HIV-1) Rev protein; rev; enhances nuclear export of unspliced and incompletely spliced viral mRNAs
   7293..7793    +  promoter       hPGK promoter: human phosphoglycerate kinase 1 promoter
   7805..8200    +  CDS            BSD: blasticidin S deaminase; Aspergillus terreus BSD; confers resistance to blasticidin
   8260..8377    +  misc_feature   cPPT/CTS: central polypurine tract and central termination sequence of HIV-1
>Addgene plasmid #203572 | pLX304-BCL-XL-F97W | addgene full sequence | sequence record 423554 | Addgene NGS Result
GCCCGGGGTTATTAATAGTAATCAATTACGGGGTCATTAGTTCATAGCCCATATATGGAGTTCCGCGTTA
CATAACTTACGGTAAATGGCCCGCCTGGCTGACCGCCCAACGACCCCCGCCCATTGACGTCAATAATGAC
GTATGTTCCCATAGTAACGCCAATAGGGACTTTCCATTGACGTCAATGGGTGGAGTATTTACGGTAAACT
GCCCACTTGGCAGTACATCAAGTGTATCATATGCCAAGTACGCCCCCTATTGACGTCAATGACGGTAAAT
GGCCCGCCTGGCATTATGCCCAGTACATGACCTTATGGGACTTTCCTACTTGGCAGTACATCTACGTATT
AGTCATCGCTATTACCATGGTGATGCGGTTTTGGCAGTACATCAATGGGCGTGGATAGCGGTTTGACTCA
CGGGGATTTCCAAGTCTCCACCCCATTGACGTCAATGGGAGTTTGTTTTGGCACCAAAATCAACGGGACT
TTCCAAAATGTCGTAACAACTCCGCCCCATTGACGCAAATGGGCGGTAGGCGTGTACGGTGGGAGGTCTA
TATAAGCAGAGCTCTCTGGCTAACTGTCGGGATCAACAAGTTTGTACAAAAAAGCAGGCTACCATGTCTC
AGAGCAACCGGGAGCTGGTGGTTGACTTTCTCTCCTACAAGCTTTCCCAGAAAGGATACAGCTGGAGTCA
GTTTAGTGATGTGGAAGAGAACAGGACTGAGGCCCCAGAAGGGACTGAATCGGAGATGGAGACCCCCAGT
GCCATCAATGGCAACCCATCCTGGCACCTGGCAGACAGCCCCGCGGTGAATGGAGCCACTGGCCACAGCA
GCAGTTTGGATGCCCGGGAGGTGATCCCCATGGCAGCAGTAAAGCAAGCGCTGAGGGAGGCAGGCGACGA
GTGGGAACTGCGGTACCGGCGGGCATTCAGTGACCTGACATCCCAGCTCCACATCACCCCAGGGACAGCA
TATCAGAGCTTTGAACAGGTAGTGAATGAACTCTTCCGGGATGGGGTAAACTGGGGTCGCATTGTGGCCT
TTTTCTCCTTCGGCGGGGCACTGTGCGTGGAAAGCGTAGACAAGGAGATGCAGGTATTGGTGAGTCGGAT
CGCAGCTTGGATGGCCACTTACCTGAATGACCACCTAGAGCCTTGGATCCAGGAGAACGGCGGCTGGGAT
ACTTTTGTGGAACTCTATGGGAACAATGCAGCAGCCGAGAGCCGAAAGGGCCAGGAACGCTTCAACCGCT
GGTTCCTGACGGGCATGACTGTGGCCGGCGTGGTTCTGCTGGGAAGTTTATTTTCAAGAAAGTGCGACCC
AGCTTTCTTGTACAAAGTGGTTGGTAAGCCTATCCCTAACCCTCTCCTCGGTCTCGATTCTACGTAGTAA
TGAGCTAGCGCTAACCGGTGGCGCGTTAAGTCGACAATCAACCTCTGGATTACAAAATTTGTGAAAGATT
GACTGGTATTCTTAACTATGTTGCTCCTTTTACGCTATGTGGATACGCTGCTTTAATGCCTTTGTATCAT
GCTATTGCTTCCCGTATGGCTTTCATTTTCTCCTCCTTGTATAAATCCTGGTTGCTGTCTCTTTATGAGG
AGTTGTGGCCCGTTGTCAGGCAACGTGGCGTGGTGTGCACTGTGTTTGCTGACGCAACCCCCACTGGTTG
GGGCATTGCCACCACCTGTCAGCTCCTTTCCGGGACTTTCGCTTTCCCCCTCCCTATTGCCACGGCGGAA
CTCATCGCCGCCTGCCTTGCCCGCTGCTGGACAGGGGCTCGGCTGTTGGGCACTGACAATTCCGTGGTGT
TGTCGGGGAAATCATCGTCCTTTCCTTGGCTGCTCGCCTGTGTTGCCACCTGGATTCTGCGCGGGACGTC
CTTCTGCTACGTCCCTTCGGCCCTCAATCCAGCGGACCTTCCTTCCCGCGGCCTGCTGCCGGCTCTGCGG
CCTCTTCCGCGTCTTCGCCTTCGCCCTCAGACGAGTCGGATCTCCCTTTGGGCCGCCTCCCCGCGTCGAC
TTTAAGACCAATGACTTACAAGGCAGCTGTAGATCTTAGCCACTTTTTAAAAGAAAAGGGGGGACTGGAA
GGGCTAATTCACTCCCAACGAAGACAAGATCTGCTTTTTGCTTGTACTGGGTCTCTCTGGTTAGACCAGA
TCTGAGCCTGGGAGCTCTCTGGCTAACTAGGGAACCCACTGCTTAAGCCTCAATAAAGCTTGCCTTGAGT
GCTTCAAGTAGTGTGTGCCCGTCTGTTGTGTGACTCTGGTAACTAGAGATCCCTCAGACCCTTTTAGTCA
GTGTGGAAAATCTCTAGCAGTACGTATAGTAGTTCATGTCATCTTATTATTCAGTATTTATAACTTGCAA
AGAAATGAATATCAGAGAGTGAGAGGAACTTGTTTATTGCAGCTTATAATGGTTACAAATAAAGCAATAG
CATCACAAATTTCACAAATAAAGCATTTTTTTCACTGCATTCTAGTTGTGGTTTGTCCAAACTCATCAAT
GTATCTTATCATGTCTGGCTCTAGCTATCCCGCCCCTAACTCCGCCCATCCCGCCCCTAACTCCGCCCAG
TTCCGCCCATTCTCCGCCCCATGGCTGACTAATTTTTTTTATTTATGCAGAGGCCGAGGCCGCCTCGGCC
TCTGAGCTATTCCAGAAGTAGTGAGGAGGCTTTTTTGGAGGCCTAGGGACGTACCCAATTCGCCCTATAG
TGAGTCGTATTACGCGCGCTCACTGGCCGTCGTTTTACAACGTCGTGACTGGGAAAACCCTGGCGTTACC
CAACTTAATCGCCTTGCAGCACATCCCCCTTTCGCCAGCTGGCGTAATAGCGAAGAGGCCCGCACCGATC
GCCCTTCCCAACAGTTGCGCAGCCTGAATGGCGAATGGG
[124 nt withheld, positions 2910-3033]
C
[91 nt withheld, positions 3035-3125]
A
[49 nt withheld, positions 3127-3175]
CCTTTGACGTTGGAGTCCACGTTCTTT
[37 nt withheld, positions 3203-3239]
ACCCTATCTCGGTCTATTCTTTTGATTTATAAGGGATTTTGCCGATTTCGGCCTATTGGTTAAAAAATGA
GCTGATTTAACAAAAATTTAACGCGAATTTTAACAAAATATTAACGCTTACAATTTAGGTGGCACTTTTC
GGGGAAATGTGCGCGGAACCCCTATTTGTTTATTTTTCTAAATACATTCAAATATGTATCCGCTCATGAG
ACAATAACCCTGATAAATGCTTCAATAATATTGAAAAAGGAAGAGTATGAGTATTCAACATTTCCGTGTC
GCCCTTATTCCCTTTTTTGCGGCATTTTGCCTTCCTGTTTTTGCTCACCCAGAAACGCTGGTGAAAGTAA
AAGATGCTGAAGATCAGTTGGGTGCACGAGTGGGTTACATCGAACTGGATCTCAACAGCGGTAAGATCCT
TGAGAGTTTTCGCCCCGAAGAACGTTTTCCAATGATGAGCACTTTTAAAGTTCTGCTATGTGGCGCGGTA
TTATCCCGTATTGACGCCGGGCAAGAGCAACTCGGTCGCCGCATACACTATTCTCAGAATGACTTGGTTG
AGTACTCACCAGTCACAGAAAAGCATCTTACGGATGGCATGACAGTAAGAGAATTATGCAGTGCTGCCAT
AACCATGAGTGATAACACTGCGGCCAACTTACTTCTGACAACGATCGGAGGACCGAAGGAGCTAACCGCT
TTTTTGCACAACATGGGGGATCATGTAACTCGCCTTGATCGTTGGGAACCGGAGCTGAATGAAGCCATAC
CAAACGACGAGCGTGACACCACGATGCCTGTAGCAATGGCAACAACGTTGCGCAAACTATTAACTGGCGA
ACTACTTACTCTAGCTTCCCGGCAACAATTAATAGACTGGATGGAGGCGGATAAAGTTGCAGGACCACTT
CTGCGCTCGGCCCTTCCGGCTGGCTGGTTTATTGCTGATAAATCTGGAGCCGGTGAGCGTGGGTCTCGCG
GTATCATTGCAGCACTGGGGCCAGATGGTAAGCCCTCCCGTATCGTAGTTATCTACACGACGGGGAGTCA
GGCAACTATGGATGAACGAAATAGACAGATCGCTGAGATAGGTGCCTCACTGATTAAGCATTGGTAACTG
TCAGACCAAGTTTACTCATATATACTTTAGATTGATTTAAAACTTCATTTTTAATTTAAAAGGATCTAGG
TGAAGATCCTTTTTGATAATCTCATGACCAAAATCCCTTAACGTGAGTTTTCGTTCCACTGAGCGTCAGA
CCCCGTAGAAAAGATCAAAGGATCTTCTTGAGATCCTTTTTTTCTGCGCGTAATCTGCTGCTTGCAAACA
AAAAAACCACCGCTACCAGCGGTGGTTTGTTTGCCGGATCAAGAGCTACCAACTCTTTTTCCGAAGGTAA
CTGGCTTCAGCAGAGCGCAGATACCAAATACTGTTCTTCTAGTGTAGCCGTAGTTAGGCCACCACTTCAA
GAACTCTGTAGCACCGCCTACATACCTCGCTCTGCTAATCCTGTTACCAGTGGCTGCTGCCAGTGGCGAT
AAGTCGTGTCTTACCGGGTTGGACTCAAGACGATAGTTACCGGATAAGGCGCAGCGGTCGGGCTGAACGG
GGGGTTCGTGCACACAGCCCAGCTTGGAGCGAACGACCTACACCGAACTGAGATACCTACAGCGTGAGCT
ATGAGAAAGCGCCACGCTTCCCGAAGGGAGAAAGGCGGACAGGTATCCGGTAAGCGGCAGGGTCGGAACA
GGAGAGCGCACGAGGGAGCTTCCAGGGGGAAACGCCTGGTATCTTTATAGTCCTGTCGGGTTTCGCCACC
TCTGACTTGAGCGTCGATTTTTGTGATGCTCGTCAGGGGGGCGGAGCCTATGGAAAAACGCCAGCAACGC
GGCCTTTTTACGGTTCCTGGCCTTTTGCTGGCCTTTTGCTCACATGTTCTTTCCTGCGTTATCCCCTGAT
TCTGTGGATAACCGTATTACCGCCTTTGAGTGAGCTGATACCGCTCGCCGCAGCCGAACGACCGAGCGCA
GCGAGTCAGTGAGCGAGGAAGCGGAAGAGCGCCCAATACGCAAACCGCCTCTCCCCGCGCGTTGGCCGAT
TCATTAATGCAGCTGGCACGACAGGTTTCCCGACTGGAAAGCGGGCAGTGAGCGCAACGCAATTAATGTG
AGTTAGCTCACTCATTAGGCACCCCAGGCTTTACACTTTATGCTTCCGGCTCGTATGTTGTGTGGAATTG
TGAGCGGATAACAATTTCACACAGGAAACAGCTATGACCATGATTACGCCAAGCGCGCAATTAACCCTCA
CTAAAGGGAACAAAAGCTGGAGCTGCAAGCTTAATGTAGTCTTATGCAATACTCTTGTAGTCTTGCAACA
TGGTAACGATGAGTTAGCAACATGCCTTACAAGGAGAGAAAAAGCACCGTGCATGCCGATTGGTGGAAGT
AAGGTGGTACGATCGTGCCTTATTAGGAAGGCAACAGACGGGTCTGACATGGATTGGACGAACCACTGAA
TTGCCGCATTGCAGAGATATTGTATTTAAGTGCCTAGCTCGATACATAAACGGGTCTCTCTGGTTAGACC
AGATCTGAGCCTGGGAGCTCTCTGGCTAACTAGGGAACCCACTGCTTAAGCCTCAATAAAGCTTGCCTTG
AGTGCTTCAAGTAGTGTGTGCCCGTCTGTTGTGTGACTCTGGTAACTAGAGATCCCTCAGACCCTTTTAG
TCAGTGTGGAAAATCTCTAGCAGTGGCGCCCGAACAGGGACTTGAAAGCGAAAGGGAAACCAGAGGAGCT
CTCTCGACGCAGGACTCGGCTTGCTGAAGCGCGCACGGCAAGAGGCGAGGGGCGGCGACTGGTGAGTACG
CCAAAAATTTTGACTAGCGGAGGCTAGAAGGAGAGAGATGGGTGCGAGAGCGTCAGTATTAAGCGGGGGA
GAATTAGATCGCGATGGGAAAAAATTCGGTTAAGGCCAGGGGGAAAGAAAAAATATAAATTAAAACATAT
AGTATGGGCAAGCAGGGAGCTAGAACGATTCGCAGTTAATCCTGGCCTGTTAGAAACATCAGAAGGCTGT
AGACAAATACTGGGACAGCTACAACCATCCCTTCAGACAGGATCAGAAGAACTTAGATCATTATATAATA
CAGTAGCAACCCTCTATTGTGTGCATCAAAGGATAGAGATAAAAGACACCAAGGAAGCTTTAGACAAGAT
AGAGGAAGAGCAAAACAAAAGTAAGACCACCGCACAGCAAGCGGCCGCTGATCTTCAGACCTGGAGGAGG
AGATATGAGGGACAATTGGAGAAGTGAATTATATAAATATAAAGTAGTAAAAATTGAACCATTAGGAGTA
GCACCCACCAAGGCAAAGAGAAGAGTGGTGCAGAGAGAAAAAAGAGCAGTGGGAATAGGAGCTTTGTTCC
TTGGGTTCTTGGGAGCAGCAGGAAGCACTATGGGCGCAGCGTCAATGACGCTGACGGTACAGGCCAGACA
ATTATTGTCTGGTATAGTGCAGCAGCAGAACAATTTGCTGAGGGCTATTGAGGCGCAACAGCATCTGTTG
CAACTCACAGTCTGGGGCATCAAGCAGCTCCAGGCAAGAATCCTGGCTGTGGAAAGATACCTAAAGGATC
AACAGCTCCTGGGGATTTGGGGTTGCTCTGGAAAACTCATTTGCACCACTGCTGTGCCTTGGAATGCTAG
TTGGAGTAATAAATCTCTGGAACAGATTTGGAATCACACGACCTGGATGGAGTGGGACAGAGAAATTAAC
AATTACACAAGCTTAATACACTCCTTAATTGAAGAATCGCAAAACCAGCAAGAAAAGAATGAACAAGAAT
TATTGGAATTAGATAAATGGGCAAGTTTGTGGAATTGGTTTAACATAACAAATTGGCTGTGGTATATAAA
ATTATTCATAATGATAGTAGGAGGCTTGGTAGGTTTAAGAATAGTTTTTGCTGTACTTTCTATAGTGAAT
AGAGTTAGGCAGGGATATTCACCATTATCGTTTCAGACCCACCTCCCAACCCCGAGGGGACCCTTGCGCC
TTTTCCAAGGCAGCCCTGGGTTTGCGCAGGGACGCGGCTGCTCTGGGCGTGGTTCCGGGAAACGCAGCGG
CGCCGACCCTGGGTCTCGCACATTCTTCACGTCCGTTCGCAGCGTCACCCGGATCTTCGCCGCTACCCTT
GTGGGCCCCCCGGCGACGCTTCCTGCTCCGCCCCTAAGTCGGGAAGGTTCCTTGCGGTTCGCGGCGTGCC
GGACGTGACAAACGGAAGCCGCACGTCTCACTAGTACCCTCGCAGACGGACAGCGCCAGGGAGCAATGGC
AGCGCGCCGACCGCGATGGGCTGTGGCCAATAGCGGCTGCTCAGCAGGGCGCGCCGAGAGCAGCGGCCGG
GAAGGGGCGGTGCGGGAGGCGGGGTGTGGGGCGGTAGTGTGGGCCCTGTTCCTGCCCGCGCGGTGTTCCG
CATTCTGCAAGCCTCCGGAGCGCACGTCGGCAGTCGGCTCCCTCGTTGACCGAATCACCGACCTCTCTCC
CCAGGGGGTACCACCATGGCCAAGCCTTTGTCTCAAGAAGAATCCACCCTCATTGAAAGAGCAACGGCTA
CAATCAACAGCATCCCCATCTCTGAAGACTACAGCGTCGCCAGCGCAGCTCTCTCTAGCGACGGCCGCAT
CTTCACTGGTGTCAATGTATATCATTTTACTGGGGGACCTTGTGCAGAACTCGTGGTGCTGGGCACTGCT
GCTGCTGCGGCAGCTGGCAACCTGACTTGTATCGTCGCGATCGGAAATGAGAACAGGGGCATCTTGAGCC
CCTGCGGACGGTGCCGACAGGTGCTTCTCGATCTGCATCCTGGGATCAAAGCCATAGTGAAGGACAGTGA
TGGACAGCCGACGGCAGTTGGGATTCGTGAATTGCTGCCCTCTGGTTATGTGTGGGAGGGCCTGCAGCTG
CAGTAGTAAGAATTCTAGATCTTGAGACAAATGGCAGTATTCATCCACAATTTTAAAAGAAAAGGGGGGA
TTGGGGGGTACAGTGCAGGGGAAAGAATAGTAGACATAATAGCAACAGACATACAAACTAAAGAATTACA
AAAACAAATTACAAAAATTCAAAATTTTCGGGTTTATTACAGGGACAGCAGAGATCCACTTTGGCGCCGG
CTCGAGGGG
